LOCUS       Exported 2635 bp ds-DNA circular SYN 13-MAY-2021
DEFINITION  Plasmid expressing a sgRNA to introduce BRCA1 S1363L using base
            editing.
ACCESSION   .
VERSION     .
KEYWORDS    sgRNA BRCA1 S1363L
SOURCE      synthetic DNA construct
  ORGANISM  synthetic DNA construct
REFERENCE   1 (bases 1 to 2635)
  AUTHORS   Billon P, Nambiar TS, Hayward SB, Zafra MP, Schatoff EM, Oshima K,
            Dunbar A, Breinig M, Park YC, Ryu HS, Tschaharganeh DF, Levine RL,
            Baer R, Ferrando A, Dow LE, Ciccia A
  TITLE     Detection of Marker-Free Precision Genome Editing and Genetic
            Variation through the Capture of Genomic Signatures.
  JOURNAL   Cell Rep. 2020 Mar 10;30(10):3280-3295.e6. doi:
            10.1016/j.celrep.2020.02.068.
  PUBMED    32160537
REFERENCE   2 (bases 1 to 2635)
  AUTHORS   .
  TITLE     Direct Submission
  JOURNAL   Exported May 13, 2021 from SnapGene Server 1.1.58
            http://www.snapgene.com
FEATURES             Location/Qualifiers
     source          1..2635
                     /organism="synthetic DNA construct"
                     /mol_type="other DNA"
     promoter        82..322
                     /label=U6 promoter
                     /note="RNA polymerase III promoter for human U6 snRNA"
     misc_RNA        350..425
                     /label=gRNA scaffold
                     /note="guide RNA scaffold for the Streptococcus pyogenes
                     CRISPR/Cas9 system"
     promoter        439..679
                     /label=U6 promoter
                     /note="RNA polymerase III promoter for human U6 snRNA"
     misc_RNA        708..783
                     /label=gRNA scaffold
                     /note="guide RNA scaffold for the Streptococcus pyogenes
                     CRISPR/Cas9 system"
     rep_origin      complement(886..1474)
                     /direction=LEFT
                     /label=ori
                     /note="high-copy-number ColE1/pMB1/pBR322/pUC origin of
                     replication"
     primer_bind     complement(966..985)
                     /label=pBR322ori-F
                     /note="pBR322 origin, forward primer"
     CDS             complement(1645..2505)
                     /codon_start=1
                     /gene="bla"
                     /product="beta-lactamase"
                     /label=AmpR
                     /note="confers resistance to ampicillin, carbenicillin, and
                     related antibiotics"
                     /translation="MSIQHFRVALIPFFAAFCLPVFAHPETLVKVKDAEDQLGARVGYI
                     ELDLNSGKILESFRPEERFPMMSTFKVLLCGAVLSRIDAGQEQLGRRIHYSQNDLVEYS
                     PVTEKHLTDGMTVRELCSAAITMSDNTAANLLLTTIGGPKELTAFLHNMGDHVTRLDRW
                     EPELNEAIPNDERDTTMPVAMATTLRKLLTGELLTLASRQQLIDWMEADKVAGPLLRSA
                     LPAGWFIADKSGAGERGSRGIIAALGPDGKPSRIVVIYTTGSQATMDERNRQIAEIGAS
                     LIKHW"
     primer_bind     2268..2287
                     /label=Amp-R
                     /note="Ampicillin resistance gene, reverse primer"
     promoter        complement(2506..2610)
                     /gene="bla"
                     /label=AmpR promoter
ORIGIN
        1 gacgtcgcta gctgtacaaa aaagcaggct ttaaaggaac caattcagtc gactggatcc
       61 ggtaccaagg tcgggcagga agagggccta tttcccatga ttccttcata tttgcatata
      121 cgatacaagg ctgttagaga gataattaga attaatttga ctgtaaacac aaagatatta
      181 gtacaaaata cgtgacgtag aaagtaataa tttcttgggt agtttgcagt tttaaaatta
      241 tgttttaaaa tggactatca tatgcttacc gtaacttgaa agtatttcga tttcttggct
      301 ttatatatct tgtggaaagg acgaaacacc gagacgatta atgcgtctcg ttttagagct
      361 agaaatagca agttaaaata aggctagtcc gttatcaact tgaaaaagtg gcaccgagtc
      421 ggtgcttttt ttaagcttga gggcctattt cccatgattc cttcatattt gcatatacga
      481 tacaaggctg ttagagagat aattggaatt aatttgactg taaacacaaa gatattagta
      541 caaaatacgt gacgtagaaa gtaataattt cttgggtagt ttgcagtttt aaaattatgt
      601 tttaaaatgg actatcatat gcttaccgta acttgaaagt atttcgattt cttggcttta
      661 tatatcttgt ggaaaggacg aaacaccgtg gattcaaact taggtatgtt ttagagctag
      721 aaatagcaag ttaaaataag gctagtccgt tatcaacttg aaaaagtggc accgagtcgg
      781 tgcttttttt ctagagaatt cctcgaggta cctctctaca tatgacatgt gagcaaaagg
      841 ccagcaaaag gccaggaacc gtaaaaaggc cgcgttgctg gcgtttttcc ataggctccg
      901 cccccctgac gagcatcaca aaaatcgacg ctcaagtcag aggtggcgaa acccgacagg
      961 actataaaga taccaggcgt ttccccctgg aagctccctc gtgcgctctc ctgttccgac
     1021 cctgccgctt accggatacc tgtccgcctt tctcccttcg ggaagcgtgg cgctttctca
     1081 tagctcacgc tgtaggtatc tcagttcggt gtaggtcgtt cgctccaagc tgggctgtgt
     1141 gcacgaaccc cccgttcagc ccgaccgctg cgccttatcc ggtaactatc gtcttgagtc
     1201 caacccggta agacacgact tatcgccact ggcagcagcc actggtaaca ggattagcag
     1261 agcgaggtat gtaggcggtg ctacagagtt cttgaagtgg tggcctaact acggctacac
     1321 tagaagaaca gtatttggta tctgcgctct gctgaagcca gttaccttcg gaaaaagagt
     1381 tggtagctct tgatccggca aacaaaccac cgctggtagc ggtggttttt ttgtttgcaa
     1441 gcagcagatt acgcgcagaa aaaaaggatc tcaagaagat cctttgatct tttctacggg
     1501 gtctgacgct cagtggaacg aaaactcacg ttaagggatt ttggtcatga gattatcaaa
     1561 aaggatcttc acctagatcc ttttaaatta aaaatgaagt tttaaatcaa tctaaagtat
     1621 atatgagtaa acttggtctg acagttacca atgcttaatc agtgaggcac ctatctcagc
     1681 gatctgtcta tttcgttcat ccatagttgc ctgactcccc gtcgtgtaga taactacgat
     1741 acgggagggc ttaccatctg gccccagtgc tgcaatgata ccgcgagacc cacgctcacc
     1801 ggctccagat ttatcagcaa taaaccagcc agccggaagg gccgagcgca gaagtggtcc
     1861 tgcaacttta tccgcctcca tccagtctat taattgttgc cgggaagcta gagtaagtag
     1921 ttcgccagtt aatagtttgc gcaacgttgt tgccattgct acaggcatcg tggtgtcacg
     1981 ctcgtcgttt ggtatggctt cattcagctc cggttcccaa cgatcaaggc gagttacatg
     2041 atcccccatg ttgtgcaaaa aagcggttag ctccttcggt cctccgatcg ttgtcagaag
     2101 taagttggcc gcagtgttat cactcatggt tatggcagca ctgcataatt ctcttactgt
     2161 catgccatcc gtaagatgct tttctgtgac tggtgagtac tcaaccaagt cattctgaga
     2221 atagtgtatg cggcgaccga gttgctcttg cccggcgtca atacgggata ataccgcgcc
     2281 acatagcaga actttaaaag tgctcatcat tggaaaacgt tcttcggggc gaaaactctc
     2341 aaggatctta ccgctgttga gatccagttc gatgtaaccc actcgtgcac ccaactgatc
     2401 ttcagcatct tttactttca ccagcgtttc tgggtgagca aaaacaggaa ggcaaaatgc
     2461 cgcaaaaaag ggaataaggg cgacacggaa atgttgaata ctcatactct tcctttttca
     2521 atattattga agcatttatc agggttattg tctcatgagc ggatacatat ttgaatgtat
     2581 ttagaaaaat aaacaaatag gggttccgcg cacatttccc cgaaaagtgc cacct
//
