[The description below was written by a language model from this plasmid's Addgene catalogue record and the feature table of its GenBank file.]
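Description:
sgRNA BRCA1 S1363L is a small mammalian expression plasmid of about 2.6 kb, built on the B52 dual-guide backbone. It delivers a single guide RNA designed to install the S1363L substitution in human BRCA1 by base editing. The plasmid is maintained in E. coli through a high-copy ColE1/pUC-type origin of replication and selected with ampicillin via the bla (beta-lactamase) gene and its own promoter. The feature table shows no mammalian selection marker, reporter or nuclease coding sequence, so a base editor protein must be supplied from a separate source.

The payload consists of two tandem guide expression units, each pairing a human U6 RNA polymerase III promoter with a Streptococcus pyogenes Cas9 gRNA scaffold. A 19-nucleotide spacer targeting BRCA1 was cloned into the BbsI site, destroying the site in the process, so that it is transcribed from a U6 promoter as a fusion with the scaffold to give a complete sgRNA. The other cassette retains its BsmBI cloning site and remains empty, leaving room to add a second guide for co-expression from the same plasmid. The record does not state which of the two annotated cassettes holds the BRCA1 spacer, nor which class of base editor is intended.

The plasmid is typically transfected into human cells together with an SpCas9-derived base editor to introduce this specific BRCA1 missense variant. It comes from work on detecting marker-free precision genome edits and genetic variation. The catalogue size and the held sequence record differ by two base pairs, a minor discrepancy that does not affect the described features.
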