Addgene plasmid #139329: sgRNA BRCA1 S1363L
Purpose: Plasmid expressing a sgRNA to introduce BRCA1 S1363L using base editing
Depositing lab: Alberto Ciccia. Depositing organization: Columbia University. Publication: Detection of Marker-Free Precision Genome Editing and Genetic Variation through the Capture of Genomic Signatures. Billon P, Nambiar TS, Hayward SB, Zafra MP, Schatoff EM, Oshima K, Dunbar A, Breinig M, Park YC, Ryu HS, Tschaharganeh DF, Levine RL, Baer R, Ferrando A, Dow LE, Ciccia A. Cell Rep. 2020 Mar 10;30(10):3280-3295.e6. doi: 10.1016/j.celrep.2020.02.068. PubMed 32160537.
Backbone
  Vector backbone: B52 (Addgene #100708)
  Backbone size w/o insert (bp): 2633
  Total vector size (bp): 2637
  Modifications to backbone: Insertion of the sgRNA at the BbsI cloning site. The BsmBI cloning site is still available to express a second sgRNA.
  Vector type: Mammalian Expression
Growth in bacteria
  Bacterial resistance: Ampicillin, 100 μg/mL
  Growth temperature: 37°C
  Growth strain: DH5alpha
  Copy number: Unknown
Gene/Insert
  Gene/Insert name: sgRNA to insert BRCA1 S1363L using base editing (alt name: sgRNA sequence: TGGATTCAAACTTAGGTAT)
  Species: H. sapiens (human)
  Insert size (bp): 19
  Promoter: U6
  Cloning method: Restriction Enzyme; 5′ cloning site BbsI (destroyed during cloning); 3′ cloning site BbsI (destroyed during cloning)
  Sequencing primers: 5′ GAGGTACCTCGAGGAATTCTCTAGA
Terms and licenses: Academic/Nonprofit Terms; Industry Terms: Not Available to Industry
How to cite: sgRNA BRCA1 S1363L was a gift from Alberto Ciccia (Addgene plasmid # 139329 ; http://n2t.net/addgene:139329 ; RRID:Addgene_139329)
